Addgene plasmid #37048: p6872 pHAGE-N-V5-MAML1-FL
Depositing lab: Peter Howley. Depositing organization: Harvard Medical School. Publication: Cutaneous beta-human papillomavirus E6 proteins bind Mastermind-like coactivators and repress Notch signaling. Tan MJ, White EA, Sowa ME, Harper JW, Aster JC, Howley PM. Proc Natl Acad Sci U S A. 2012 Apr 30. 10.1073/pnas.1205991109 PubMed 22547818.
Backbone
  Vector backbone: pHAGE-N-V5
  Vector type: Mammalian Expression
  Selectable markers: Puromycin
Growth in bacteria
  Bacterial resistance: Ampicillin, 100 μg/mL
  Growth temperature: 37°C
  Growth strain: DH5alpha
  Copy number: Unknown
Gene/Insert
  Gene/Insert name: pHAGE-N-V5-MAML1-FL
  Species: H. sapiens (human)
  Entrez Gene: MYLIP (a.k.a. IDOL, MIR)
  Promoter: CMVt
  Tag / fusion protein: V5 (N terminal on backbone)
  Cloning method: Unknown
  Sequencing primers: 5′ Unknown
Terms and licenses: Academic/Nonprofit Terms; Industry Terms: Not Available to Industry
How to cite: p6872 pHAGE-N-V5-MAML1-FL was a gift from Peter Howley (Addgene plasmid # 37048 ; http://n2t.net/addgene:37048 ; RRID:Addgene_37048)
