[The description below was written by a language model from this plasmid's Addgene catalogue record and pLannotate feature annotations shown in this document.]
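Description:
p6872 pHAGE-N-V5-MAML1-FL is an HIV-1-based lentiviral expression plasmid of about 10.9 kb built on the pHAGE-N-V5 backbone, carrying full-length human MAML1 (Mastermind-like 1, a Notch transcriptional coactivator) for expression in mammalian cells. It is propagated in E. coli through a high-copy ColE1/pUC-type origin and an ampicillin resistance gene. The catalogue lists the vector type only as mammalian expression. However, the feature table shows a complete lentiviral transfer cassette: a truncated 5' LTR, the Ψ packaging signal with a gag fragment, the RRE for Rev-dependent export of genomic RNA, the cPPT/CTS, a WPRE, and a self-inactivating ΔU3 3' LTR. This means the payload can be packaged into virus and integrated into target cells, as well as delivered by transfection.

The MAML1 open reading frame of roughly 3 kb is flanked by attB1 and attB2 sites, indicating that it was introduced by Gateway recombination. It sits in frame behind a backbone-encoded N-terminal V5 epitope tag used for detection or immunoprecipitation. Expression comes from the promoter recorded as CMVt. In the annotation this appears as the CMV enhancer and promoter followed by short tet operator-like fragments, consistent with a CMV promoter that a Tet repressor can regulate. Downstream, a mouse PGK promoter drives puromycin N-acetyltransferase, allowing selection of stably transduced cells.

The Entrez Gene field names MYLIP, which conflicts with the construct name and with the sequence annotation, both of which identify MAML1. That field appears to be a catalogue error. The associated publication concerns binding of cutaneous beta-papillomavirus E6 proteins to Mastermind-like coactivators and repression of Notch signalling, which fits use of this tagged MAML1 in interaction and functional studies.
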