Features (pLannotate 1.2.2; 31 found; start..end, strand, type, name):
    377..634     +  LTR            5' LTR (truncated): truncated 5' long terminal repeat (LTR) from HIV-1
    681..806     +  misc_feature   HIV-1 Ψ: packaging signal of human immunodeficiency virus type 1
    790..1128    +  CDS            HIV-1 gag (fragment): gag protein from human immunodeficiency virus 1; gag
   1303..1536    +  misc_feature   RRE: The Rev response element (RRE) of HIV-1 allows for Rev-dependent mRNA export from the nucleus to the cytoplasm.
   1913..2013    +  CDS            Rev (fragment): human immunodeficiency virus 1 (HIV-1) Rev protein; rev; enhances nuclear export of unspliced and incompletely spliced viral mRNAs
   2058..2175    +  misc_feature   cPPT/CTS: central polypurine tract and central termination sequence of HIV-1
   2227..2530    +  enhancer       CMV enhancer: human cytomegalovirus immediate early enhancer
   2531..2734    +  promoter       CMV promoter: human cytomegalovirus (CMV) immediate early promoter
   2736..2755    +  promoter       PLtetO-1 promoter (fragment): modified phage lambda PL promoter with tet operator sites (Lutz and Bujard, 1997)
   2757..2776    +  promoter       PLtetO-1 promoter (fragment): modified phage lambda PL promoter with tet operator sites (Lutz and Bujard, 1997)
   2784..2817    +  promoter       TRE3GV promoter (fragment): 3rd-generation Tet-responsive promoter that can be activated by binding of Tet-On® 3G, optimized for retroviral and lentiviral vectors
   2908..2949    +  CDS            V5 tag: epitope tag from simian virus 5
   2966..2983    +  protein_bind   attB1 (fragment): mutant version of attB; core recombination site for the Gateway® BP reaction BP Clonase™
   2989..6036    +  CDS            MAML1: MAML1_HUMAN - Also known as KIAA0200 From Homo sapiens (Human).
   6041..6065    -  protein_bind   attB2: mutant version of attB; recombination site for the Gateway® BP reaction BP Clonase™
   6084..6583    +  promoter       PGK promoter: mouse phosphoglycerate kinase 1 promoter
   6604..7203    +  CDS            PuroR: puromycin N-acetyltransferase; pac from Streptomyces alboniger; confers resistance to puromycin
   7270..7858    +  misc_feature   WPRE: woodchuck hepatitis virus posttranscriptional regulatory element
   7866..7931    +  CDS            nef (fragment): NEF_HV1Z2 - Experimental evidence at protein level: Swiss-Prot protein existence level 1. Extracellular Nef protein targets CD4(+) T-lymphocytes for apoptosis by interacting with CXCR4 surface receptors. From Human immunodeficiency virus type 1 group M subtype D (isolate Z2/CDC-Z34) (HIV-1).
   7933..8166    +  LTR            3' LTR (ΔU3): self-inactivating 3' long terminal repeat (LTR) from HIV-1
   8371..8475    +  promoter       AmpR promoter: bla
   8476..9336    +  CDS            AmpR: β-lactamase; bla; confers resistance to ampicillin, carbenicillin, and related antibiotics
   9507..10095   +  rep_origin     ori: high-copy-number ColE1/pMB1/pBR322/pUC origin of replication
  10278..10332   +  CDS            lacI (fragment): lac repressor; lacI; The lac repressor binds to the lac operator to inhibit transcription in E. coli. This inhibition can be relieved by adding lactose or isopropyl-β-D-thiogalactopyranoside (IPTG).
  10338..10431   +  rep_origin     SV40 ori (fragment): SV40 origin of replication
  10456..10493   +  CDS            lacI (fragment): lac repressor; lacI; The lac repressor binds to the lac operator to inhibit transcription in E. coli. This inhibition can be relieved by adding lactose or isopropyl-β-D-thiogalactopyranoside (IPTG).
  10506..10527   +  protein_bind   CAP binding site: CAP binding activates transcription in the presence of cAMP. E. coli catabolite activator protein
  10542..10572   +  promoter       lac promoter: promoter for the E. coli lac operon
  10576..10598   +  protein_bind   lac operator (fragment): The lac repressor binds to the lac operator to inhibit transcription in E. coli. This inhibition can be relieved by adding lactose or isopropyl-β-D-thiogalactopyranoside (IPTG). lac repressor encoded by lacI
  10630..10713   +  polyA_signal   SV40 poly(A) signal (fragment): SV40 polyadenylation signal
  10880..329     +  CDS            nef (fragment) (across the origin): NEF_HV1BR - Experimental evidence at protein level: Swiss-Prot protein existence level 1. Extracellular Nef protein targets CD4(+) T-lymphocytes for apoptosis by interacting with CXCR4 surface receptors (PubMed:14990729). From Human immunodeficiency virus type 1 group M subtype B (isolate BRU/LAI) (HIV-1).
>Addgene plasmid #37048 | p6872 pHAGE-N-V5-MAML1-FL | addgene full sequence | sequence record 266914 | Addgene NGS Result
TGGAAGGGCTAATTCACTCCCAAAGAAGACAAGATATCCTTGATCTGTGGATCTACCACACACAAGGCTA
CTTCCCTGATTAGCAGAACTACACACCAGGGCCAGGGGTCAGATATCCACTGACCTTTGGATGGTGCTAC
AAGCTAGTACCAGTTGAGCCAGATAAGGTAGAAGAGGCCAATAAAGGAGAGAACACCAGCTTGTTACACC
CTGTGAGCCTGCATGGGATGGATGACCCGGAGAGAGAAGTGTTAGAGTGGAGGTTTGACAGCCGCCTAGC
ATTTCATCACGTGGCCCGAGAGCTGCATCCGGAGTACTTCAAGAACTGCTGATATCGAGCTTGCTACAAG
GGACTTTCCGCTGGGGACTTTCCAGGGAGGCGTGGCCTGGGCGGGACTGGGGAGTGGCGAGCCCTCAGAT
CCTGCATATAAGCAGCTGCTTTTTGCCTGTACTGGGTCTCTCTGGTTAGACCAGATCTGAGCCTGGGAGC
TCTCTGGCTAACTAGGGAACCCACTGCTTAAGCCTCAATAAAGCTTGCCTTGAGTGCTTCAAGTAGTGTG
TGCCCGTCTGTTGTGTGACTCTGGTAACTAGAGATCCCTCAGACCCTTTTAGTCAGTGTGGAAAATCTCT
AGCAGTGGCGCCCGAACAGGGACTTGAAAGCGAAAGGGAAACCAGAGGAGCTCTCTCGACGCAGGACTCG
GCTTGCTGAAGCGCGCACGGCAAGAGGCGAGGGGCGGCGACTGGTGAGTACGCCAAAAATTTTGACTAGC
GGAGGCTAGAAGGAGAGAGATGGGTGCGAGAGCGTCAGTATTAAGCGGGGGAGAATTAGATCGCGATGGG
AAAAAATTCGGTTAAGGCCAGGGGGAAAGAAAAAATATAAATTAAAACATATAGTATGGGCAAGCAGGGA
GCTAGAACGATTCGCAGTTAATCCTGGCCTGTTAGAAACATCAGAAGGCTGTAGACAAATACTGGGACAG
CTACAACCATCCCTTCAGACAGGATCAGAAGAACTTAGATCATTATATAATACAGTAGCAACCCTCTATT
GTGTGCATCAAAGGATAGAGATAAAAGACACCAAGGAAGCTTTAGACAAGATAGAGGAAGAGCAAAACAA
AAGTAAGACCACCGCACAGCAAGCGGCCGGCCGCTGATCTTCAGACCTGGAGGAGGAGATATGAGGGACA
ATTGGAGAAGTGAATTATATAAATATAAAGTAGTAAAAATTGAACCATTAGGAGTAGCACCCACCAAGGC
AAAGAGAAGAGTGGTGCAGAGAGAAAAAAGAGCAGTGGGAATAGGAGCTTTGTTCCTTGGGTTCTTGGGA
GCAGCAGGAAGCACTATGGGCGCAGCGTCAATGACGCTGACGGTACAGGCCAGACAATTATTGTCTGGTA
TAGTGCAGCAGCAGAACAATTTGCTGAGGGCTATTGAGGCGCAACAGCATCTGTTGCAACTCACAGTCTG
GGGCATCAAGCAGCTCCAGGCAAGAATCCTGGCTGTGGAAAGATACCTAAAGGATCAACAGCTCCTGGGG
ATTTGGGGTTGCTCTGGAAAACTCATTTGCACCACTGCTGTGCCTTGGAATGCTAGTTGGAGTAATAAAT
CTCTGGAACAGATTTGGAATCACACGACCTGGATGGAGTGGGACAGAGAAATTAACAATTACACAAGCTT
AATACACTCCTTAATTGAAGAATCGCAAAACCAGCAAGAAAAGAATGAACAAGAATTATTGGAATTAGAT
AAATGGGCAAGTTTGTGGAATTGGTTTAACATAACAAATTGGCTGTGGTATATAAAATTATTCATAATGA
TAGTAGGAGGCTTGGTAGGTTTAAGAATAGTTTTTGCTGTACTTTCTATAGTGAATAGAGTTAGGCAGGG
ATATTCACCATTATCGTTTCAGACCCACCTCCCAACCCCGAGGGGACCCGACAGGCCCGAAGGAATAGAA
GAAGAAGGTGGAGAGAGAGACAGAGACAGATCCATTCGATTAGTGAACGGATCTCGACGGTATCGCCGAA
TTCACAAATGGCAGTATTCATCCACAATTTTAAAAGAAAAGGGGGGATTGGGGGGTACAGTGCAGGGGAA
AGAATAGTAGACATAATAGCAACAGACATACAAACTAAAGAATTACAAAAACAAATTACAAAAATTCAAA
ATTTTCGGGTTTATTACAGGGACAGCAGAGATCCAGTTTGGACTAGTGGAGTTCCGCGTTACATAACTTA
CGGTAAATGGCCCGCCTGGCTGACCGCCCAACGACCCCCGCCCATTGACGTCAATAATGACGTATGTTCC
CATAGTAACGCCAATAGGGACTTTCCATTGACGTCAATGGGTGGAGTATTTACGGTAAACTGCCCACTTG
GCAGTACATCAAGTGTATCATATGCCAAGTACGCCCCCTATTGACGTCAATGACGGTAAATGGCCCGCCT
GGCATTATGCCCAGTACATGACCTTATGGGACTTTCCTACTTGGCAGTACATCTACGTATTAGTCATCGC
TATTACCATGGTGATGCGGTTTTGGCAGTACATCAATGGGCGTGGATAGCGGTTTGACTCACGGGGATTT
CCAAGTCTCCACCCCATTGACGTCAATGGGAGTTTGTTTTGGCACCAAAATCAACGGGACTTTCCAAAAT
GTCGTAACAACTCCGCCCCATTGACGCAAATGGGCGGTAGGCGTGTACGGTGGGAGGTCTATATAAGCAG
AGCTCTCCCTATCAGTGATAGAGATCTCCCTATCAGTGATAGAGATCGTCGACGAGCTCGTTTAGTGAAC
CGTCAGATCGCCTGGAGACGCCATCCACGCTGTTTTGACCTCCATAGAAGACACCGGGACCGATCCAGCC
TCCGGACTCTAGCGTTTAAACGCTAGCCACCATGGCGGGTAAGCCTATCCCTAACCCTCTCCTCGGTCTC
GATTCTACGGCTCGAGGTTATCAAACAAGTTTGTACAAAAAAGTTGGCATGGTGCTGCCCACCTGCCCCA
TGGCGGAGTTCGCGCTGCCGCGGCACAGCGCGGTCATGGAGCGCCTTCGCCGGCGCATCGAGCTGTGCCG
GCGCCACCACAGCACCTGCGAGGCCCGCTACGAGGCCGTGTCGCCCGAGCGCCTGGAGCTGGAGCGCCAA
CACACCTTCGCCCTGCACCAGCGCTGCATCCAGGCCAAGGCCAAGCGCGCCGGGAAGCACAGGCAGCCGC
CCGCCGCCACGGCCCCGGCGCCCGCCGCCCCGGCCCCGCGCCTGGACGCCGCTGACGGCCCCGAGCACGG
CCGCCCGGCCACGCATCTTCATGATACAGTTAAGAGGAATCTTGACAGCGCCACTTCCCCTCAGAATGGC
GATCAACAGAATGGCTACGGGGACCTCTTTCCTGGGCATAAGAAGACTCGCCGGGAGGCCCCTCTGGGAG
TTGCCATCTCTTCCAATGGACTGCCTCCAGCCTCCCCCCTCGGTCAGTCTGACAAGCCTTCTGGAGCCGA
CGCCCTGCAGTCCAGTGGGAAGCACTCTCTGGGGCTAGACTCTCTCAACAAAAAGCGTCTGGCTGACTCC
AGCCTTCACTTGAATGGAGGCAGTAACCCCAGTGAGTCATTTCCTCTGAGCCTGAATAAAGAACTGAAGC
AGGAGCCTGTCGAAGACCTGCCTTGCATGATCACTGGGACTGTCGGCTCCATATCGCAAAGCAACCTCAT
GCCAGACCTCAACCTTAACGAGCAGGAGTGGAAGGAGCTCATCGAGGAGCTGAACAGGTCGGTGCCCGAT
GAAGACATGAAGGACCTGTTTAATGAGGACTTCGAGGAGAAGAAGGACCCAGAGTCTTCTGGCTCTGCCA
CACAAACCCCCTTGGCACAGGACATTAATATTAAGACGGAATTCTCTCCAGCAGCCTTTGAGCAAGAACA
GTTAGGCTCTCCACAAGTGAGGGCCGGGTCTGCAGGGCAGACCTTTCTGGGGCCTTCCTCTGCCCCTGTG
AGTACAGATTCCCCCAGCCTAGGGGGCTCCCAAACCTTATTCCACACCTCTGGTCAGCCCCGGGCGGACA
ATCCCAGTCCAAACCTGATGCCGGCATCAGCCCAGGCCCAGAACGCACAAAGAGCCCTTGCAGGTGTGGT
ATTGCCCAGTCAGGGCCCAGGAGGGGCCTCAGAGCTGTCCTCTGCCCACCAGCTCCAGCAGATCGCTGCC
AAGCAGAAGCGCGAGCAGATGCTCCAGAACCCACAGCAGGCCACCCCGGCACCAGCCCCGGGCCAGATGT
CCACATGGCAGCAGACGGGGCCCTCCCACAGTTCCTTAGATGTCCCTTACCCCATGGAGAAGCCTGCCAG
CCCTTCCAGCTACAAGCAAGACTTCACTAACTCCAAACTGCTCATGATGCCTAGTGTGAATAAGAGTTCC
CCTCGGCCCGGAGGCCCCTACCTCCAGCCCAGCCATGTGAACCTGCTGAGTCACCAGCCACCGAGTAACT
TGAATCAGAACTCCGCGAATAACCAGGGGTCTGTGCTGGACTACGGCAATACAAAACCCCTTTCTCATTA
CAAAGCGGACTGTGGGCAAGGCAGCCCGGGGTCTGGCCAGAGCAAGCCAGCCCTGATGGCTTATCTTCCC
CAGCAGCTGTCCCATATAAGTCACGAGCAGAACTCCCTGTTTCTGATGAAGCCAAAGCCAGGAAATATGC
CTTTCCGATCACTGGTTCCACCTGGCCAGGAGCAGAACCCTTCCAGTGTCCCTGTGCAAGCCCAGGCTAC
CAGTGTTGGGACCCAGCCGCCTGCCGTGTCCGTGGCCAGCTCCCACAACAGCTCCCCCTATCTCAGCAGC
CAGCAACAGGCCGCTGTAATGAAGCAGCATCAGTTGCTTTTGGACCAACAGAAACAAAGGGAGCAGCAGC
AAAAGCATTTACAGCAACAGCAGTTCCTTCAGAGGCAACAGCACCTTCTCGCGGAACAGGAGAAGCAACA
GTTTCAGCGCCATCTGACCCGCCCACCACCCCAGTACCAAGACCCGACACAAGGCAGCTTCCCACAGCAG
GTTGGACAGTTCACAGGGTCCTCTGCTGCCGTGCCCGGCATGAACACCTTGGGTCCATCCAACTCCAGCT
GTCCTCGAGTGTTCCCTCAGGCTGGGAATCTGATGCCAATGGGCCCTGGACATGCTTCAGTTTCCTCTCT
CCCCACAAACTCAGGCCAACAGGACCGGGGTGTGGCTCAGTTCCCTGGCTCCCAAAACATGCCTCAGAGC
AGCCTCTATGGCATGGCTTCTGGCATAACCCAGATAGTTGCCCAGCCCCCGCCACAGGCCACCAATGGAC
ATGCCCACATTCCACGGCAGACCAACGTGGGCCAGAACACCTCCGTCTCAGCTGCCTATGGGCAGAACTC
TCTGGGAAGCTCTGGCCTCTCCCAGCAGCACAATAAGGGGACCCTGAACCCTGGTTTAACAAAGCCACCG
GTCCCAAGGGTGTCACCAGCCATGGGAGGCCAGAATTCCTCCTGGCAGCATCAGGGAATGCCGAACCTCA
GTGGCCAGACCCCAGGGAACAGCAACGTGAGTCCCTTCACTGCAGCCTCCAGTTTCCACATGCAGCAGCA
GGCCCACCTGAAAATGTCTAGCCCGCAATTCTCCCAGGCAGTGCCCAACAGGCCCATGGCTCCCATGAGC
TCAGCAGCTGCCGTGGGGTCCTTGCTACCCCCAGTGAGTGCACAGCAGAGGACCAGCGCCCCTGCCCCAG
CACCACCCCCAACAGCCCCTCAGCAGGGCTTGCCTGGCCTGAGCCCAGCAGGGCCTGAGCTGGGGGCCTT
CAGCCAGAGCCCTGCCTCACAGATGGGCGGTCGGGCGGGGCTGCACTGCACCCAGGCCTACCCTGTGCGG
ACCGCGGGCCAGGAGCTGCCTTTTGCCTATAGCGGGCAGCCAGGTGGCAGTGGGCTCTCTAGTGTGGCTG
GACACACCGATCTGATCGACTCCCTGCTGAAGAACAGGACTTCAGAGGAGTGGATGAGTGATTTGGACGA
CCTGTTAGGGTCTCAGTGATACCCAACTTTCTTGTACAAAGTGGTTCGATAACGAATTCTACCGGGTAGG
GGAGGCGCTTTTCCCAAGGCAGTCTGGAGCATGCGCTTTAGCAGCCCCGCTGGGCACTTGGCGCTACACA
AGTGGCCTCTGGCCTCGCACACATTCCACATCCACCGGTAGGCGCCAACCGGCTCCGTTCTTTGGTGGCC
CCTTCGCGCCACCTTCTACTCCTCCCCTAGTCAGGAAGTTCCCCCCCGCCCCGCAGCTCGCGTCGTGCAG
GACGTGACAAATGGAAGTAGCACGTCTCACTAGTCTCGTGCAGATGGACAGCACCGCTGAGCAATGGAAG
CGGGTAGGCCTTTGGGGCAGCGGCCAATAGCAGCTTTGCTCCTTCGCTTTCTGGGCTCAGAGGCTGGGAA
GGGGTGGGTCCGGGGGCGGGCTCAGGGGCGGGCTCAGGGGCGGGGCGGGCGCCCGAAGGTCCTCCGGAGG
CCCGGCATTCTGCACGCTTCAAAAGCGCACGTCTGCCGCGCTGTTCTCCTCTTCCTCATCTCCGGGCCTT
TCGACCTGCAGCCCAAGCTTACCATGACCGAGTACAAGCCCACGGTGCGCCTCGCCACCCGCGACGACGT
CCCCAGGGCCGTACGCACCCTCGCCGCCGCGTTCGCCGACTACCCCGCCACGCGCCACACCGTCGATCCG
GACCGCCACATCGAGCGGGTCACCGAGCTGCAAGAACTCTTCCTCACGCGCGTCGGGCTCGACATCGGCA
AGGTGTGGGTCGCGGACGACGGCGCCGCGGTGGCGGTCTGGACCACGCCGGAGAGCGTCGAAGCGGGGGC
GGTGTTCGCCGAGATCGGCCCGCGCATGGCCGAGTTGAGCGGTTCCCGGCTGGCCGCGCAGCAACAGATG
GAAGGCCTCCTGGCGCCGCACCGGCCCAAGGAGCCCGCGTGGTTCCTGGCCACCGTCGGCGTCTCGCCCG
ACCACCAGGGCAAGGGTCTGGGCAGCGCCGTCGTGCTCCCCGGAGTGGAGGCGGCCGAGCGCGCCGGGGT
GCCCGCCTTCCTGGAGACCTCCGCGCCCCGCAACCTCCCCTTCTACGAGCGGCTCGGCTTCACCGTCACC
GCCGACGTCGAGGTGCCCGAAGGACCGCGCACCTGGTGCATGACCCGCAAGCCCGGTGCCTGACGCCCGC
CCCACGACCCGCAGCGCCCGACCGAAAGGAGCGCACGACCCCATGCATCGATAGATCCTAATCAACCTCT
GGATTACAAAATTTGTGAAAGATTGACTGGTATTCTTAACTATGTTGCTCCTTTTACGCTATGTGGATAC
GCTGCTTTAATGCCTTTGTATCATGCTATTGCTTCCCGTATGGCTTTCATTTTCTCCTCCTTGTATAAAT
CCTGGTTGCTGTCTCTTTATGAGGAGTTGTGGCCCGTTGTCAGGCAACGTGGCGTGGTGTGCACTGTGTT
TGCTGACGCAACCCCCACTGGTTGGGGCATTGCCACCACCTGTCAGCTCCTTTCCGGGACTTTCGCTTTC
CCCCTCCCTATTGCCACGGCGGAACTCATCGCCGCCTGCCTTGCCCGCTGCTGGACAGGGGCTCGGCTGT
TGGGCACTGACAATTCCGTGGTGTTGTCGGGGAAATCATCGTCCTTTCCTTGGCTGCTCGCCTGTGTTGC
CACCTGGATTCTGCGCGGGACGTCCTTCTGCTACGTCCCTTCGGCCCTCAATCCAGCGGACCTTCCTTCC
CGCGGCCTGCTGCCGGCTCTGCGGCCTCTTCCGCGTCTTCGCCTTCGCCCTCAGACGAGTCGGATCTCCC
TTTGGGCCGCCTCCCCGCCTGAGATCCTTTAAGACCAATGACTTACAAGGCAGCTGTAGATCTTAGCCAC
TTTTTAAAAGAAAAGGGGGGACTGGAAGGGCTAATTCACTCCCAACGAAGACAAGATCTGCTTTTTGCTT
GTACTGGGTCTCTCTGGTTAGACCAGATCTGAGCCTGGGAGCTCTCTGGCTAACTAGGGAACCCACTGCT
TAAGCCTCAATAAAGCTTGCCTTGAGTGCTTCAAGTAGTGTGTGCCCGTCTGTTGTGTGACTCTGGTAAC
TAGAGATCCCTCAGACCCTTTTAGTCAGTGTGGAAAATCTCTAGCAGTAGTAGTTCATGTCATCTTATTA
TTCAGTATTTATAACTTGCAAAGAAATGAATATCAGAGAGTGAGAGGCCCGGGTTAATTAAGGAAAGGGC
TAGATCATTCTTGAAGACGAAAGGGCCTCGTGATACGCCTATTTTTATAGGTTAATGTCATGATAATAAT
GGTTTCTTAGACGTCAGGTGGCACTTTTCGGGGAAATGTGCGCGGAACCCCTATTTGTTTATTTTTCTAA
ATACATTCAAATATGTATCCGCTCATGAGACAATAACCCTGATAAATGCTTCAATAATATTGAAAAAGGA
AGAGTATGAGTATTCAACATTTCCGTGTCGCCCTTATTCCCTTTTTTGCGGCATTTTGCCTTCCTGTTTT
TGCTCACCCAGAAACGCTGGTGAAAGTAAAAGATGCTGAAGATCAGTTGGGTGCACGAGTGGGTTACATC
GAACTGGATCTCAACAGCGGTAAGATCCTTGAGAGTTTTCGCCCCGAAGAACGTTTTCCAATGATGAGCA
CTTTTAAAGTTCTGCTATGTGGCGCGGTATTATCCCGTGTTGACGCCGGGCAAGAGCAACTCGGTCGCCG
CATACACTATTCTCAGAATGACTTGGTTGAGTACTCACCAGTCACAGAAAAGCATCTTACGGATGGCATG
ACAGTAAGAGAATTATGCAGTGCTGCCATAACCATGAGTGATAACACTGCGGCCAACTTACTTCTGACAA
CGATCGGAGGACCGAAGGAGCTAACCGCTTTTTTGCACAACATGGGGGATCATGTAACTCGCCTTGATCG
TTGGGAACCGGAGCTGAATGAAGCCATACCAAACGACGAGCGTGACACCACGATGCCTGTAGCAATGGCA
ACAACGTTGCGCAAACTATTAACTGGCGAACTACTTACTCTAGCTTCCCGGCAACAATTAATAGACTGGA
TGGAGGCGGATAAAGTTGCAGGACCACTTCTGCGCTCGGCCCTTCCGGCTGGCTGGTTTATTGCTGATAA
ATCTGGAGCCGGTGAGCGTGGGTCTCGCGGTATCATTGCAGCACTGGGGCCAGATGGTAAGCCCTCCCGT
ATCGTAGTTATCTACACGACGGGGAGTCAGGCAACTATGGATGAACGAAATAGACAGATCGCTGAGATAG
GTGCCTCACTGATTAAGCATTGGTAACTGTCAGACCAAGTTTACTCATATATACTTTAGATTGATTTAAA
ACTTCATTTTTAATTTAAAAGGATCTAGGTGAAGATCCTTTTTGATAATCTCATGACCAAAATCCCTTAA
CGTGAGTTTTCGTTCCACTGAGCGTCAGACCCCGTAGAAAAGATCAAAGGATCTTCTTGAGATCCTTTTT
TTCTGCGCGTAATCTGCTGCTTGCAAACAAAAAAACCACCGCTACCAGCGGTGGTTTGTTTGCCGGATCA
AGAGCTACCAACTCTTTTTCCGAAGGTAACTGGCTTCAGCAGAGCGCAGATACCAAATACTGTTCTTCTA
GTGTAGCCGTAGTTAGGCCACCACTTCAAGAACTCTGTAGCACCGCCTACATACCTCGCTCTGCTAATCC
TGTTACCAGTGGCTGCTGCCAGTGGCGATAAGTCGTGTCTTACCGGGTTGGACTCAAGACGATAGTTACC
GGATAAGGCGCAGCGGTCGGGCTGAACGGGGGGTTCGTGCACACAGCCCAGCTTGGAGCGAACGACCTAC
ACCGAACTGAGATACCTACAGCGTGAGCTATGAGAAAGCGCCACGCTTCCCGAAGGGAGAAAGGCGGACA
GGTATCCGGTAAGCGGCAGGGTCGGAACAGGAGAGCGCACGAGGGAGCTTCCAGGGGGAAACGCCTGGTA
TCTTTATAGTCCTGTCGGGTTTCGCCACCTCTGACTTGAGCGTCGATTTTTGTGATGCTCGTCAGGGGGG
CGGAGCCTATGGAAAAACGCCAGCAACGCGGCCTTTTTACGGTTCCTGGCCTTTTGCTGGCCTTTTGCTC
ACATGTTCTTTCCTGCGTTATCCCCTGATTCTGTGGATAACCGTATTACCGCCTTTGAGTGAGCTGATAC
CGCTCGCCGCAGCCGAACGACCGAGCGCAGCGAGTCAGTGAGCGAGGAAGCGGAAGAGCGCCCAATACGC
AAACCGCCTCTCCCCGCGCGTTGGCCGATTCATTAATGCAGCAAGCTCATGGCTGACTAATTTTTTTTAT
TTATGCAGAGGCCGAGGCCGCCTCGGCCTCTGAGCTATTCCAGAAGTAGTGAGGAGGCTTTTTTGGAGGC
CTAGGCTTTTGCAAAAAGCTCCCCGTGGCACGACAGGTTTCCCGACTGGAAAGCGGGCAGTGAGCGCAAC
GCAATTAATGTGAGTTAGCTCACTCATTAGGCACCCCAGGCTTTACACTTTATGCTTCCGGCTCGTATGT
TGTGTGGAATTGTGAGCGGATAACAATTTCACACAGGAAACAGCTATGACATGATTACGAATTTCACAAA
TAAAGCATTTTTTTCACTGCATTCTAGTTGTGGTTTGTCCAAACTCATCAATGTATCTTATCATGTCTGG
ATCAACTGGATAACTCAAGCTAACCAAAATCATCCCAAACTTCCCACCCCATACCCTATTACCACTGCCA
ATTACCTGTGGTTTCATTTACTCTAAACCTGTGATTCCTCTGAATTATTTTCATTTTAAAGAAATTGTAT
TTGTTAAATATGTACTACAAACTTAGTAGT
