>Addgene plasmid #37048 | p6872 pHAGE-N-V5-MAML1-FL | addgene partial sequence | sequence record 49756 | hMAML1-R 5'-CCCGTAGCCATTCTGTTGAT-3'
GCGGCGTCCAGGCGCGGGGCCGGGGCGGCGGGCGCCGGGGCCGTGGCGGCGGGCGGCTGCCTGTGCTTCC
CGGCGCGCTTGGCCTTGGCCTGGATGCAGCGCTGGTGCAGGGCGAAGGTGTGTTGGCGCTCCAGCTCCAG
GCGCTCGGGCGACACGGCCTCGTAGCGGGCCTCGCAGGTGCTGTGGTGGCGCCGGCACAGCTCGATGCGC
CGGCGAAGGCGCTCCATGACCGCGCTGTGCCGCGGCAGCGCGAACTCCGCCATGGGGCAGGTGGGCAGCA
CCATGCCAACTTTTTTGTACAAACTTGTTTGATAACCTCGAGCCGTAGAATCGAGACCGAGGAGAGGGTT
AGGGATAGGCTTACCCGCCATGGTGGCTAGCGTTTAAACGCTAGAGTCCGGAGGCTGGATCGGTCCCGGT
GTCTTCTATGGAGGTCAAAACAGCGTGGATGGCGTCTCCAGGCGATCTGACGGTTCACTAAACGAGCTCG
TCGACGATCTCTATCACTGATAGGGAGATCTCTATCACTGATAGGGAGAGCTCTGCTTATATAGACCTCC
CACCGTACACGCCTACCGCCCATTTGCGTCAATGGGGCGGAGTTGTTACGACATTTTGGAAAGTCCCGTT
GATTTTGGTGCCAAAACAAACTCCCATTGACGTCAATGGGGTGGAGACTTGGAAATCCCCGTGAGTCAAA
CCGCTATCCACGCCCATTGATGTACTGCCAAAACCGCATCACCATGGTAATAGCGATGACTAATACGTAG
ATGTACTGCCAAG
